Addgene plasmid #61742: pRK5-FLAG-USP5
Purpose: express N-terminally FLAG tagged human USP5
Depositing lab: Yihong Ye. Depositing organization: National Institute of Diabetes & Digestive & Kidney Diseases (NIDDK). Publication: USP13 antagonizes gp78 to maintain functionality of a chaperone in ER-associated degradation. Liu Y, Soetandyo N, Lee JG, Liu L, Xu Y, Clemons WM Jr, Ye Y. Elife. 2014;3:e01369. doi: 10.7554/eLife.01369. Epub 2014 Jan 14. PubMed 24424410.
Backbone
  Vector backbone: pRK5
  Backbone size w/o insert (bp): 5204
  Total vector size (bp): 7780
  Vector type: Mammalian Expression
Growth in bacteria
  Bacterial resistance: Ampicillin, 100 μg/mL
  Growth temperature: 37°C
  Growth strain: Top10
  Copy number: High Copy
Gene/Insert
  Gene/Insert name: USP5 (alt names: IsoT; ubiquitin specific peptidase 5 (isopeptidase T))
  Species: H. sapiens (human)
  Insert size (bp): 2577
  Entrez Gene: USP5 (a.k.a. ISOT)
  Promoter: CMV
  Tag / fusion protein: FLAG (N terminal on backbone)
  GenBank ID: NM_001098536.1
  Cloning method: Restriction Enzyme; 5′ cloning site SalI (not destroyed); 3′ cloning site NotI (not destroyed)
  Sequencing primers: 5′ CGCAAATGGGCGGTAGGCGTG; 3′ CTCTAGCATTTAGGTGAC
Terms and licenses: Academic/Nonprofit Terms; Industry Terms: Not Available to Industry
Depositor comments: Addgene QC NGS identifies discrepancies relative to the pRK5 backbone, including the addition of NeoR.
How to cite: pRK5-FLAG-USP5 was a gift from Yihong Ye (Addgene plasmid # 61742 ; http://n2t.net/addgene:61742 ; RRID:Addgene_61742)
