[The description below was written by a language model from this plasmid's Addgene catalogue record and pLannotate feature annotations shown in this document.]
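Description:
pRK5-FLAG-USP5 is a mammalian expression plasmid built on the pRK5 backbone for producing human USP5 (isopeptidase T, a deubiquitinating enzyme that disassembles unanchored polyubiquitin chains) with an N-terminal FLAG epitope. The roughly 2.6 kb USP5 coding sequence was inserted between SalI and NotI sites, both retained, downstream of a backbone-encoded FLAG tag. Transcription is driven by the human CMV immediate-early enhancer and promoter, followed by a fragment of CMV intron A, and is terminated at a bovine growth hormone polyadenylation signal. SP6 promoters are annotated on both sides of the insert. A short fragment resembling a mouse IgH signal sequence is also annotated upstream of the tag, though the record gives no indication that it has a function here. In bacteria the plasmid is maintained at high copy through a ColE1/pUC-type origin and selected with ampicillin via the β-lactamase gene. f1 and M13 phage origins and remnants of lac, rop and bom sequences are carried over from earlier vectors.

The two sequence records for this plasmid disagree. The depositor-derived sequence matches the catalogued total of 7,780 bp, whereas the repository's long-read result is 9,568 nt. The extra material is an SV40 promoter-driven neomycin phosphotransferase cassette with a ble fragment and SV40 poly(A) signals, followed by a second SV40 promoter copy. The depositor comments acknowledge this NeoR addition relative to pRK5. The distributed plasmid may therefore allow G418 selection in mammalian cells, although the record does not describe that use. The expression cassette itself is identical in both records. The stated purpose is expression of FLAG-tagged USP5, which allows detection or immunoprecipitation of the protein through the tag, and the plasmid comes from work on deubiquitinases in ER-associated degradation.
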