Features (pLannotate 1.2.2; 30 found; start..end, strand, type, name):
     14..393     +  enhancer       CMV enhancer: human cytomegalovirus immediate early enhancer
    394..597     +  promoter       CMV promoter: human cytomegalovirus (CMV) immediate early promoter
    733..776     +  intron         CMV intron (fragment): modified intron A from human cytomegalovirus
    828..846     +  promoter       SP6 promoter: promoter for bacteriophage SP6 RNA polymerase
    850..887     +  CDS            IgH signal sequence (fragment): signal sequence from the mouse immunoglobulin heavy chain variable region
    930..950     +  CDS            FLAG (fragment): FLAG® epitope tag, followed by an enterokinase cleavage site
    960..3533    +  CDS            USP5: UBP5_HUMAN - Also known as ISOT. Experimental evidence at protein level: Swiss-Prot protein existence level 1. Cleaves linear and branched multiubiquitin polymers with a marked preference for branched polymers. Involved in unanchored 'Lys- 48'-linked polyubiquitin disassembly. Binds linear and 'Lys-63'-linked polyubiquitin with a lower affinity. Knock-down of USP5 causes the accumulation of p53/TP53 and an increase in p53/TP53 transcriptional activity because the unanchored polyubiquitin that accumulates is able to compete with ubiquitinated p53/TP53 but not with MDM2 for proteasomal recogniti
   3571..3589    -  promoter       SP6 promoter: promoter for bacteriophage SP6 RNA polymerase
   3615..3839    +  polyA_signal   bGH poly(A) signal: bovine growth hormone polyadenylation signal
   3843..3864    +  promoter       SV40 promoter (fragment): SV40 enhancer and early promoter
   3885..4313    +  rep_origin     f1 ori (sequence partly withheld): f1 bacteriophage origin of replication; arrow indicates direction of (+) strand synthesis
   4327..4656    +  promoter       SV40 promoter: SV40 enhancer and early promoter
   4723..5514    +  CDS            neo: KKA2_KLEPN - Also known as kan, nptII. Experimental evidence at protein level: Swiss-Prot protein existence level 1. Resistance to kanamycin, neomycin, paromomycin, ribostamycin, butirosin and gentamicin B. From Klebsiella pneumoniae.
   5538..5696    +  CDS            ble (fragment): BLE_KLEPN - Experimental evidence at protein level: Swiss-Prot protein existence level 1. Binding protein with a strong affinity to the bleomycin family of antibiotics. Binds to CL990; an antimitotic-antibiotic compound. From Klebsiella pneumoniae.
   5691..5812    +  polyA_signal   SV40 poly(A) signal: SV40 polyadenylation signal
   5831..5859    -  misc_feature   MCS (fragment): pUC18/19 multiple cloning site
   5881..6015    +  polyA_signal   SV40 poly(A) signal: SV40 polyadenylation signal
   6084..6441    +  promoter       SV40 promoter: SV40 enhancer and early promoter
   6460..6614    +  CDS            lacZα (fragment): LacZα fragment of β-galactosidase; lacZ fragment
   6620..6671    -  misc_feature   bom (fragment): basis of mobility region from pBR322
   6690..7070    +  rep_origin     M13 ori (sequence partly withheld): M13 bacteriophage origin of replication; arrow indicates direction of (+) strand synthesis
   7146..7195    -  misc_feature   bom (fragment): basis of mobility region from pBR322
   7297..7332    -  CDS            rop (fragment): Rop protein, which maintains plasmids at low copy number; rop
   7427..7531    +  promoter       AmpR promoter: bla
   7532..8392    +  CDS            AmpR: β-lactamase; bla; confers resistance to ampicillin, carbenicillin, and related antibiotics
   8563..9151    +  rep_origin     ori: high-copy-number ColE1/pMB1/pBR322/pUC origin of replication
   9334..9426    +  CDS            lacI (fragment): lac repressor; lacI; The lac repressor binds to the lac operator to inhibit transcription in E. coli. This inhibition can be relieved by adding lactose or isopropyl-β-D-thiogalactopyranoside (IPTG).
   9439..9460    +  protein_bind   CAP binding site: CAP binding activates transcription in the presence of cAMP. E. coli catabolite activator protein
   9475..9505    +  promoter       lac promoter: promoter for the E. coli lac operon
   9513..9529    +  protein_bind   lac operator: The lac repressor binds to the lac operator to inhibit transcription in E. coli. This inhibition can be relieved by adding lactose or isopropyl-β-D-thiogalactopyranoside (IPTG). lac repressor encoded by lacI
>Addgene plasmid #61742 | pRK5-FLAG-USP5 | addgene full sequence | sequence record 477257 | Addgene Long Read Sequencing Result
TTCGAGCTCGCCCGACATTGATTATTGACTAGTTATTAATAGTAATCAATTACGGGGTCATTAGTTCATA
GCCCATATATGGAGTTCCGCGTTACATAACTTACGGTAAATGGCCCGCCTGGCTGACCGCCCAACGACCC
CCGCCCATTGACGTCAATAATGACGTATGTTCCCATAGTAACGCCAATAGGGACTTTCCATTGACGTCAA
TGGGTGGAGTATTTACGGTAAACTGCCCACTTGGCAGTACATCAAGTGTATCATATGCCAAGTACGCCCC
CTATTGACGTCAATGACGGTAAATGGCCCGCCTGGCATTATGCCCAGTACATGACCTTATGGGACTTTCC
TACTTGGCAGTACATCTACGTATTAGTCATCGCTATTACCATGGTGATGCGGTTTTGGCAGTACATCAAT
GGGCGTGGATAGCGGTTTGACTCACGGGGATTTCCAAGTCTCCACCCCATTGACGTCAATGGGAGTTTGT
TTTGGCACCAAAATCAACGGGACTTTCCAAAATGTCGTAACAACTCCGCCCCATTGACGCAAATGGGCGG
TAGGCGTGTACGGTGGGAGGTCTATATAAGCAGAGCTCGTTTAGTGAACCGTCAGATCGCCTGGAGACGC
CATCCACGCTGTTTTGACCTCCATAGAAGACACCGGGACCGATCCAGCCTCCGCGGCCGGGAACGGTGCA
TTGGAACGCGGATTCCCCGTGCCAAGAGTGACGTAAGTACCGCCTATAGAGTCTATAGGCCCACCCCCTT
GGCTTCGTTAGAACGCGGCTACAATTAATACATAACCTTATGTATCATACACATACGATTTAGGTGACAC
TATAGAATAACATCCACTTTGCCTTTCTCTCCACAGGTGTCCACTCCCAGGTCCAACTGCACCTCGGTTC
TAAGCTTGCCGCCATGGACTACAAGGACGACGATGACAAGGGGTCGACAATGGCGGAGCTGAGTGAGGAG
GCGCTGCTGTCAGTATTACCGACGATCCGGGTCCCTAAGGCTGGAGACCGGGTCCACAAAGACGAGTGCG
CCTTCTCCTTCGACACGCCGGAGTCTGAGGGGGGCCTCTACATCTGTATGAACACGTTTCTGGGCTTTGG
GAAACAGTATGTGGAGAGACATTTCAATAAGACCGGCCAGCGAGTCTACTTGCACCTCCGGCGGACCCGG
CGCCCGAAAGAGGAGGACCCTGCTACAGGCACTGGAGACCCACCCCGGAAGAAGCCCACGCGGCTGGCTA
TTGGTGTTGAAGGCGGGTTTGACCTTAGCGAGGAGAAGTTTGAATTAGACGAGGATGTGAAGATTGTCAT
TTTGCCAGATTACCTGGAGATTGCCCGGGATGGACTGGGGGGACTGCCTGACATTGTCAGAGATCGGGTG
ACCAGTGCAGTGGAGGCCCTACTGTCGGCCGACTCAGCCTCCCGCAAGCAGGAGGTGCAGGCATGGGATG
GGGAAGTACGGCAGGTGTCTAAGCATGCCTTCAGCCTCAAGCAGTTGGACAACCCTGCTCGAATCCCTCC
CTGTGGCTGGAAGTGCTCCAAGTGTGACATGAGAGAGAACCTGTGGCTCAACCTGACTGATGGCTCCATC
CTCTGTGGGCGACGCTACTTCGATGGCAGTGGGGGCAACAACCACGCTGTGGAGCACTACCGAGAGACAG
GCTACCCGTTAGCTGTCAAGCTGGGCACCATCACCCCTGATGGAGCTGACGTGTACTCATATGATGAGGA
TGACATGGTCCTGGACCCCAGCCTGGCTGAGCACCTGTCCCACTTCGGCATCGACATGCTGAAGATGCAG
AAGACAGACAAGACGATGACTGAGTTGGAGATAGACATGAACCAGCGGATTGGTGAATGGGAGCTGATCC
AGGAGTCAGGTGTGCCACTCAAGCCCCTGTTTGGGCCTGGCTACACAGGCATCCGGAACCTGGGTAACAG
CTGCTACCTCAACTCTGTGGTCCAGGTGCTCTTCAGCATCCCTGACTTCCAGAGGAAGTATGTGGATAAG
CTGGAGAAGATCTTCCAGAATGCCCCGACGGACCCTACCCAGGATTTCAGCACCCAGGTGGCCAAGCTGG
GCCATGGCCTTCTCTCCGGGGAGTATTCCAAGCCAGTACCGGAGTCGGGCGATGGGGAGCGGGTGCCAGA
ACAGAAGGAAGTTCAAGATGGCATTGCCCCTCGGATGTTCAAGGCCCTCATCGGCAAGGGCCACCCTGAA
TTCTCCACCAACCGGCAGCAGGATGCCCAGGAGTTCTTCCTTCACCTTATCAACATGGTGGAGAGGAATT
GCCGGAGCTCTGAAAATCCTAATGAAGTGTTCCGCTTCTTGGTGGAGGAAAAGATCAAGTGCCTGGCCAC
AGAGAAGGTGAAGTACACCCAGCGAGTTGACTACATCATGCAGCTGCCTGTGCCCATGGATGCAGCCCTT
AACAAAGAGGAGCTTCTGGAGTACGAGGAGAAGAAGCGGCAAGCCGAAGAGGAGAAGATGGCACTGCCAG
AACTGGTTCGGGCCCAGGTGCCCTTCAGCTCTTGCCTGGAGGCCTACGGGGCCCCTGAGCAGGTCGATGA
CTTCTGGAGCACGGCCCTGCAGGCCAAGTCAGTAGCTGTCAAGACCACACGATTTGCCTCATTCCCTGAC
TACCTGGTCATCCAGATCAAGAAGTTCACCTTCGGCTTAGACTGGGTGCCCAAGAAACTGGATGTGTCCA
TCGAGATGCCAGAGGAGCTCGACATCTCCCAGTTGAGGGGCACAGGGCTGCAGCCCGGAGAGGAGGAGCT
GCCAGACATTGCCCCACCCCTGGTCACTCCGGATGAGCCCAAAGGTAGCCTTGGTTTCTATGGCAACGAA
GACGAAGACTCCTTCTGCTCCCCTCACTTCTCCTCTCCGACATCGCCCATGCTGGATGAATCAGTCATCA
TCCAGCTGGTGGAGATGGGATTCCCTATGGACGCCTGCCGCAAAGCTGTCTACTACACGGGCAACAGCGG
GGCTGAGGCCGCCATGAACTGGGTCATGTCACACATGGATGATCCAGATTTTGCAAACCCCCTCATCCTG
CCTGGCTCTAGTGGGCCGGGCTCCACAAGCGCAGCAGCCGACCCCCCTCCTGAGGACTGTGTGACCACCA
TTGTCTCCATGGGCTTCTCCCGGGACCAGGCCTTGAAAGCGCTGCGGGCCACGAACAATAGTTTAGAACG
GGCTGTGGACTGGATCTTCAGTCACATTGACGACCTGGATGCTGAAGCTGCCATGGACATCTCAGAGGGC
CGCTCAGCTGCCGACTCCATCTCTGAGTCTGTGCCAGTGGGACCTAAAGTCCGGGATGGTCCTGGAAAGT
ATCAGCTCTTTGCCTTCATTAGTCACATGGGCACCTCTACCATGTGTGGTCACTACGTCTGCCACATCAA
GAAAGAAGGCAGATGGGTGATCTACAATGACCAGAAAGTGTGTGCCTCCGAGAAGCCGCCCAAGGACCTG
GGCTACATCTACTTCTACCAGAGAGTGGCCAGCTAAGCGGCCGCTCGAGCATGCATCTAGAGGGCCCTAT
TCTATAGTGTCACCTAAATGCTAGAGCTCGCTGATCAGCCTCGACTGTGCCTTCTAGTTGCCAGCCATCT
GTTGTTTGCCCCTCCCCCGTGCCTTCCTTGACCCTGGAAGGTGCCACTCCCACTGTCCTTTCCTAATAAA
ATGAGGAAATTGCATCGCATTGTCTGAGTAGGTGTCATTCTATTCTGGGGGGTGGGGTGGGGCAGGACAG
CAAGGGGGAGGATTGGGAAGACAATAGCAGGCATGCTGGGGATGCGGTGGGCTCTATGGCTTCTGAGGCG
GAAAGAACCAGCTGGGGCTCTAGGGGGTATCCCC
[124 nt withheld, positions 3885-4008]
C
[91 nt withheld, positions 4010-4100]
A
[49 nt withheld, positions 4102-4150]
CCTTTGACGTTGGAGTCCACGTTCTTT
[37 nt withheld, positions 4178-4214]
ACCCTATCTCGGTCTATTCTTTTGATTTATAAGGGATTTTGCCGATTTCGGCCTATTGGTTAAAAAATGA
GCTGATTTAACAAAAATTTAACGCGAATTAATTCTGTGGAATGTGTGTCAGTTAGGGTGTGGAAAGTCCC
CAGGCTCCCCAGCAGGCAGAAGTATGCAAAGCATGCATCTCAATTAGTCAGCAACCAGGTGTGGAAAGTC
CCCAGGCTCCCCAGCAGGCAGAAGTATGCAAAGCATGCATCTCAATTAGTCAGCAACCATAGTCCCGCCC
CTAACTCCGCCCATCCCGCCCCTAACTCCGCCCAGTTCCGCCCATTCTCCGCCCCATGGCTGACTAATTT
TTTTTATTTATGCAGAGGCCGAGGCCGCCTCTGCCTCTGAGCTATTCCAGAAGTAGTGAGGAGGCTTTTT
TGGAGGCCTAGGCTTTTGCAAAAAGCTCCCGGGAGCTTGTATATCCATTTTCGGATCTGATCAAGAGACA
GGATGAGGATCGTTTCGCATGATTGAACAAGATGGATTGCACGCAGGTTCTCCGGCCGCTTGGGTGGAGA
GGCTATTCGGCTATGACTGGGCACAACAGACAATCGGCTGCTCTGATGCCGCCGTGTTCCGGCTGTCAGC
GCAGGGGCGCCCGGTTCTTTTTGTCAAGACCGACCTGTCCGGTGCCCTGAATGAACTGCAGGACGAGGCA
GCGCGGCTATCGTGGCTGGCCACGACGGGCGTTCCTTGCGCAGCTGTGCTCGACGTTGTCACTGAAGCGG
GAAGGGACTGGCTGCTATTGGGCGAAGTGCCGGGGCAGGATCTCCTGTCATCTCACCTTGCTCCTGCCGA
GAAAGTATCCATCATGGCTGATGCAATGCGGCGGCTGCATACGCTTGATCCGGCTACCTGCCCATTCGAC
CACCAAGCGAAACATCGCATCGAGCGAGCACGTACTCGGATGGAAGCCGGTCTTGTCGATCAGGATGATC
TGGACGAAGAGCATCAGGGGCTCGCGCCAGCCGAACTGTTCGCCAGGCTCAAGGCGCGCATGCCCGACGG
CGAGGATCTCGTCGTGACCCATGGCGATGCCTGCTTGCCGAATATCATGGTGGAAAATGGCCGCTTTTCT
GGATTCATCGACTGTGGCCGGCTGGGTGTGGCGGACCGCTATCAGGACATAGCGTTGGCTACCCGTGATA
TTGCTGAAGAGCTTGGCGGCGAATGGGCTGACCGCTTCCTCGTGCTTTACGGTATCGCCGCTCCCGATTC
GCAGCGCATCGCCTTCTATCGCCTTCTTGACGAGTTCTTCTGAGCGGGACTCTGGGGTTCGAAATGACCG
ACCAAGCGACGCCCAACCTGCCATCACGAGATTTCGATTCCACCGCCGCCTTCTATGAAAGGTTGGGCTT
CGGAATCGTTTTCCGGGACGCCGGCTGGATGATCCTCCAGCGCGGGGATCTCATGCTGGAGTTCTTCGCC
CACCCCAACTTGTTTATTGCAGCTTATAATGGTTACAAATAAAGCAATAGCATCACAAATTTCACAAATA
AAGCATTTTTTTCACTGCATTCTAGTTGTGGTTTGTCCAAACTCATCAATGTATCTTATCATGTCTGTAT
ACCGTCGAGGATCCCCGGGTACCGAGCTCGAATTCAATCGATGGCCGCCATGGCCCAACTTGTTTATTGC
AGCTTATAATGGTTACAAATAAAGCAATAGCATCACAAATTTCACAAATAAAGCATTTTTTTCACTGCAT
TCTAGTTGTGGTTTGTCCAAACTCATCAATGTATCTTATCATGTCTGGATCGGGAATTAATTCGGCGCAG
CACCATGGCCTGAAATAACCTCTGAAAGAGGAACTTGGTTAGGTACCTTCTGAGGCGGAAAGAACCAGCT
GTGGAATGTGTGTCAGTTAGGGTGTGGAAAGTCCCCAGGCTCCCCAGCAGGCAGAAGTATGCAAAGCATG
CATCTCAATTAGTCAGCAACCAGGTGTGGAAAGTCCCCAGGCTCCCCAGCAGGCAGAAGTATGCAAAGCA
TGCATCTCAATTAGTCAGCAACCATAGTCCCGCCCCTAACTCCGCCCATCCCGCCCCTAACTCCGCCCAG
TTCCGCCCATTCTCCGCCCCATGGCTGACTAATTTTTTTTATTTATGCAGAGGCCGAGGCCGCCTCGGCC
TCTGAGCTATTCCAGAAGTAGTGAGGAGGCTTTTTTGGAGGCCTAGGCTTTTGCAAAAAGCTGTTAACAG
CTTGGCACTGGCCGTCGTTTTACAACGTCGTGACTGGGAAAACCCTGGCGTTACCCAACTTAATCGCCTT
GCAGCACATCCCCCTTTCGCCAGCTGGCGTAATAGCGAAGAGGCCCGCACCGATCGCCCTTCCCAACAGT
TGCGCAGCCTGAATGGCGAATGGCGCCTGATGCGGTATTTTCTCCTTACGCATCTGTGCGGTATTTCACA
CCGCATA
[142 nt withheld, positions 6672-6813]
C
[141 nt withheld, positions 6815-6955]
CCTTTGACGTTGGAGTCCACGTTCTTT
[37 nt withheld, positions 6983-7019]
ACCCTATCTCGGGCTATTCTTTTGATTTATAAGGGATTTTGCCGATTTCGGCCTATTGGTTAAAAAATGA
GCTGATTTAACAAAAATTTAACGCGAATTTTAACAAAATATTAACGTTTACAATTTTATGGTGCACTCTC
AGTACAATCTGCTCTGATGCCGCATAGTTAAGCCAGCCCCGACACCCGCCAACACCCGCTGACGCGCCCT
GACGGGCTTGTCTGCTCCCGGCATCCGCTTACAGACAAGCTGTGACCGTCTCCGGGAGCTGCATGTGTCA
GAGGTTTTCACCGTCATCACCGAAACGCGCGAGACGAAAGGGCCTCGTGATACGCCTATTTTTATAGGTT
AATGTCATGATAATAATGGTTTCTTAGACGTCAGGTGGCACTTTTCGGGGAAATGTGCGCGGAACCCCTA
TTTGTTTATTTTTCTAAATACATTCAAATATGTATCCGCTCATGAGACAATAACCCTGATAAATGCTTCA
ATAATATTGAAAAAGGAAGAGTATGAGTATTCAACATTTCCGTGTCGCCCTTATTCCCTTTTTTGCGGCA
TTTTGCCTTCCTGTTTTTGCTCACCCAGAAACGCTGGTGAAAGTAAAAGATGCTGAAGATCAGTTGGGTG
CACGAGTGGGTTACATCGAACTGGATCTCAACAGCGGTAAGATCCTTGAGAGTTTTCGCCCCGAAGAACG
TTTTCCAATGATGAGCACTTTTAAAGTTCTGCTATGTGGCGCGGTATTATCCCGTATTGACGCCGGGCAA
GAGCAACTCGGTCGCCGCATACACTATTCTCAGAATGACTTGGTTGAGTACTCACCAGTCACAGAAAAGC
ATCTTACGGATGGCATGACAGTAAGAGAATTATGCAGTGCTGCCATAACCATGAGTGATAACACTGCGGC
CAACTTACTTCTGACAACGATCGGAGGACCGAAGGAGCTAACCGCTTTTTTGCACAACATGGGGGATCAT
GTAACTCGCCTTGATCGTTGGGAACCGGAGCTGAATGAAGCCATACCAAACGACGAGCGTGACACCACGA
TGCCTGTAGCAATGGCAACAACGTTGCGCAAACTATTAACTGGCGAACTACTTACTCTAGCTTCCCGGCA
ACAATTAATAGACTGGATGGAGGCGGATAAAGTTGCAGGACCACTTCTGCGCTCGGCCCTTCCGGCTGGC
TGGTTTATTGCTGATAAATCTGGAGCCGGTGAGCGTGGGTCTCGCGGTATCATTGCAGCACTGGGGCCAG
ATGGTAAGCCCTCCCGTATCGTAGTTATCTACACGACGGGGAGTCAGGCAACTATGGATGAACGAAATAG
ACAGATCGCTGAGATAGGTGCCTCACTGATTAAGCATTGGTAACTGTCAGACCAAGTTTACTCATATATA
CTTTAGATTGATTTAAAACTTCATTTTTAATTTAAAAGGATCTAGGTGAAGATCCTTTTTGATAATCTCA
TGACCAAAATCCCTTAACGTGAGTTTTCGTTCCACTGAGCGTCAGACCCCGTAGAAAAGATCAAAGGATC
TTCTTGAGATCCTTTTTTTCTGCGCGTAATCTGCTGCTTGCAAACAAAAAAACCACCGCTACCAGCGGTG
GTTTGTTTGCCGGATCAAGAGCTACCAACTCTTTTTCCGAAGGTAACTGGCTTCAGCAGAGCGCAGATAC
CAAATACTGTTCTTCTAGTGTAGCCGTAGTTAGGCCACCACTTCAAGAACTCTGTAGCACCGCCTACATA
CCTCGCTCTGCTAATCCTGTTACCAGTGGCTGCTGCCAGTGGCGATAAGTCGTGTCTTACCGGGTTGGAC
TCAAGACGATAGTTACCGGATAAGGCGCAGCGGTCGGGCTGAACGGGGGGTTCGTGCACACAGCCCAGCT
TGGAGCGAACGACCTACACCGAACTGAGATACCTACAGCGTGAGCTATGAGAAAGCGCCACGCTTCCCGA
AGGGAGAAAGGCGGACAGGTATCCGGTAAGCGGCAGGGTCGGAACAGGAGAGCGCACGAGGGAGCTTCCA
GGGGGAAACGCCTGGTATCTTTATAGTCCTGTCGGGTTTCGCCACCTCTGACTTGAGCGTCGATTTTTGT
GATGCTCGTCAGGGGGGCGGAGCCTATGGAAAAACGCCAGCAACGCGGCCTTTTTACGGTTCCTGGCCTT
TTGCTGGCCTTTTGCTCACATGTTCTTTCCTGCGTTATCCCCTGATTCTGTGGATAACCGTATTACCGCC
TTTGAGTGAGCTGATACCGCTCGCCGCAGCCGAACGACCGAGCGCAGCGAGTCAGTGAGCGAGGAAGCGG
AAGAGCGCCCAATACGCAAACCGCCTCTCCCCGCGCGTTGGCCGATTCATTAATGCAGCTGGCACGACAG
GTTTCCCGACTGGAAAGCGGGCAGTGAGCGCAACGCAATTAATGTGAGTTAGCTCACTCATTAGGCACCC
CAGGCTTTACACTTTATGCTTCCGGCTCGTATGTTGTGTGGAATTGTGAGCGGATAACAATTTCACACAG
GAAACAGCTATGACATGATTACGAATTAA
