Features (pLannotate 1.2.2; 24 found; start..end, strand, type, name):
     14..393     +  enhancer       CMV enhancer: human cytomegalovirus immediate early enhancer
    394..597     +  promoter       CMV promoter: human cytomegalovirus (CMV) immediate early promoter
    733..776     +  intron         CMV intron (fragment): modified intron A from human cytomegalovirus
    828..846     +  promoter       SP6 promoter: promoter for bacteriophage SP6 RNA polymerase
    850..887     +  CDS            IgH signal sequence (fragment): signal sequence from the mouse immunoglobulin heavy chain variable region
    930..950     +  CDS            FLAG (fragment): FLAG® epitope tag, followed by an enterokinase cleavage site
    960..3533    +  CDS            USP5: UBP5_HUMAN - Also known as ISOT. Experimental evidence at protein level: Swiss-Prot protein existence level 1. Cleaves linear and branched multiubiquitin polymers with a marked preference for branched polymers. Involved in unanchored 'Lys- 48'-linked polyubiquitin disassembly. Binds linear and 'Lys-63'-linked polyubiquitin with a lower affinity. Knock-down of USP5 causes the accumulation of p53/TP53 and an increase in p53/TP53 transcriptional activity because the unanchored polyubiquitin that accumulates is able to compete with ubiquitinated p53/TP53 but not with MDM2 for proteasomal recogniti
   3571..3589    -  promoter       SP6 promoter: promoter for bacteriophage SP6 RNA polymerase
   3615..3839    +  polyA_signal   bGH poly(A) signal: bovine growth hormone polyadenylation signal
   3843..3864    +  promoter       SV40 promoter (fragment): SV40 enhancer and early promoter
   3885..4313    +  rep_origin     f1 ori (sequence partly withheld): f1 bacteriophage origin of replication; arrow indicates direction of (+) strand synthesis
   4327..4657    +  promoter       SV40 promoter: SV40 enhancer and early promoter
   4676..4830    +  CDS            lacZα (fragment): LacZα fragment of β-galactosidase; lacZ fragment
   4836..4887    -  misc_feature   bom (fragment): basis of mobility region from pBR322
   4906..5286    +  rep_origin     M13 ori (sequence partly withheld): M13 bacteriophage origin of replication; arrow indicates direction of (+) strand synthesis
   5362..5411    -  misc_feature   bom (fragment): basis of mobility region from pBR322
   5513..5548    -  CDS            rop (fragment): Rop protein, which maintains plasmids at low copy number; rop
   5657..5748    +  promoter       AmpR promoter: bla
   5749..6609    +  CDS            AmpR: β-lactamase; bla; confers resistance to ampicillin, carbenicillin, and related antibiotics
   6780..7368    +  rep_origin     ori: high-copy-number ColE1/pMB1/pBR322/pUC origin of replication
   7546..7638    +  CDS            lacI (fragment): lac repressor; lacI; The lac repressor binds to the lac operator to inhibit transcription in E. coli. This inhibition can be relieved by adding lactose or isopropyl-β-D-thiogalactopyranoside (IPTG).
   7651..7672    +  protein_bind   CAP binding site: CAP binding activates transcription in the presence of cAMP. E. coli catabolite activator protein
   7687..7717    +  promoter       lac promoter: promoter for the E. coli lac operon
   7725..7741    +  protein_bind   lac operator: The lac repressor binds to the lac operator to inhibit transcription in E. coli. This inhibition can be relieved by adding lactose or isopropyl-β-D-thiogalactopyranoside (IPTG). lac repressor encoded by lacI
>Addgene plasmid #61742 | pRK5-FLAG-USP5 | analyzer sequence | sequence record 101028
TTCGAGCTCGCCCGACATTGATTATTGACTAGTTATTAATAGTAATCAATTACGGGGTCATTAGTTCATA
GCCCATATATGGAGTTCCGCGTTACATAACTTACGGTAAATGGCCCGCCTGGCTGACCGCCCAACGACCC
CCGCCCATTGACGTCAATAATGACGTATGTTCCCATAGTAACGCCAATAGGGACTTTCCATTGACGTCAA
TGGGTGGAGTATTTACGGTAAACTGCCCACTTGGCAGTACATCAAGTGTATCATATGCCAAGTACGCCCC
CTATTGACGTCAATGACGGTAAATGGCCCGCCTGGCATTATGCCCAGTACATGACCTTATGGGACTTTCC
TACTTGGCAGTACATCTACGTATTAGTCATCGCTATTACCATGGTGATGCGGTTTTGGCAGTACATCAAT
GGGCGTGGATAGCGGTTTGACTCACGGGGATTTCCAAGTCTCCACCCCATTGACGTCAATGGGAGTTTGT
TTTGGCACCAAAATCAACGGGACTTTCCAAAATGTCGTAACAACTCCGCCCCATTGACGCAAATGGGCGG
TAGGCGTGTACGGTGGGAGGTCTATATAAGCAGAGCTCGTTTAGTGAACCGTCAGATCGCCTGGAGACGC
CATCCACGCTGTTTTGACCTCCATAGAAGACACCGGGACCGATCCAGCCTCCGCGGCCGGGAACGGTGCA
TTGGAACGCGGATTCCCCGTGCCAAGAGTGACGTAAGTACCGCCTATAGAGTCTATAGGCCCACCCCCTT
GGCTTCGTTAGAACGCGGCTACAATTAATACATAACCTTATGTATCATACACATACGATTTAGGTGACAC
TATAGAATAACATCCACTTTGCCTTTCTCTCCACAGGTGTCCACTCCCAGGTCCAACTGCACCTCGGTTC
TAAGCTTGCCGCCATGGACTACAAGGACGACGATGACAAGGGGTCGACAATGGCGGAGCTGAGTGAGGAG
GCGCTGCTGTCAGTATTACCGACGATCCGGGTCCCTAAGGCTGGAGACCGGGTCCACAAAGACGAGTGCG
CCTTCTCCTTCGACACGCCGGAGTCTGAGGGGGGCCTCTACATCTGTATGAACACGTTTCTGGGCTTTGG
GAAACAGTATGTGGAGAGACATTTCAATAAGACCGGCCAGCGAGTCTACTTGCACCTCCGGCGGACCCGG
CGCCCGAAAGAGGAGGACCCTGCTACAGGCACTGGAGACCCACCCCGGAAGAAGCCCACGCGGCTGGCTA
TTGGTGTTGAAGGCGGGTTTGACCTTAGCGAGGAGAAGTTTGAATTAGACGAGGATGTGAAGATTGTCAT
TTTGCCAGATTACCTGGAGATTGCCCGGGATGGACTGGGGGGACTGCCTGACATTGTCAGAGATCGGGTG
ACCAGTGCAGTGGAGGCCCTACTGTCGGCCGACTCAGCCTCCCGCAAGCAGGAGGTGCAGGCATGGGATG
GGGAAGTACGGCAGGTGTCTAAGCATGCCTTCAGCCTCAAGCAGTTGGACAACCCTGCTCGAATCCCTCC
CTGTGGCTGGAAGTGCTCCAAGTGTGACATGAGAGAGAACCTGTGGCTCAACCTGACTGATGGCTCCATC
CTCTGTGGGCGACGCTACTTCGATGGCAGTGGGGGCAACAACCACGCTGTGGAGCACTACCGAGAGACAG
GCTACCCGTTAGCTGTCAAGCTGGGCACCATCACCCCTGATGGAGCTGACGTGTACTCATATGATGAGGA
TGACATGGTCCTGGACCCCAGCCTGGCTGAGCACCTGTCCCACTTCGGCATCGACATGCTGAAGATGCAG
AAGACAGACAAGACGATGACTGAGTTGGAGATAGACATGAACCAGCGGATTGGTGAATGGGAGCTGATCC
AGGAGTCAGGTGTGCCACTCAAGCCCCTGTTTGGGCCTGGCTACACAGGCATCCGGAACCTGGGTAACAG
CTGCTACCTCAACTCTGTGGTCCAGGTGCTCTTCAGCATCCCTGACTTCCAGAGGAAGTATGTGGATAAG
CTGGAGAAGATCTTCCAGAATGCCCCGACGGACCCTACCCAGGATTTCAGCACCCAGGTGGCCAAGCTGG
GCCATGGCCTTCTCTCCGGGGAGTATTCCAAGCCAGTACCGGAGTCGGGCGATGGGGAGCGGGTGCCAGA
ACAGAAGGAAGTTCAAGATGGCATTGCCCCTCGGATGTTCAAGGCCCTCATCGGCAAGGGCCACCCTGAA
TTCTCCACCAACCGGCAGCAGGATGCCCAGGAGTTCTTCCTTCACCTTATCAACATGGTGGAGAGGAATT
GCCGGAGCTCTGAAAATCCTAATGAAGTGTTCCGCTTCTTGGTGGAGGAAAAGATCAAGTGCCTGGCCAC
AGAGAAGGTGAAGTACACCCAGCGAGTTGACTACATCATGCAGCTGCCTGTGCCCATGGATGCAGCCCTT
AACAAAGAGGAGCTTCTGGAGTACGAGGAGAAGAAGCGGCAAGCCGAAGAGGAGAAGATGGCACTGCCAG
AACTGGTTCGGGCCCAGGTGCCCTTCAGCTCTTGCCTGGAGGCCTACGGGGCCCCTGAGCAGGTCGATGA
CTTCTGGAGCACGGCCCTGCAGGCCAAGTCAGTAGCTGTCAAGACCACACGATTTGCCTCATTCCCTGAC
TACCTGGTCATCCAGATCAAGAAGTTCACCTTCGGCTTAGACTGGGTGCCCAAGAAACTGGATGTGTCCA
TCGAGATGCCAGAGGAGCTCGACATCTCCCAGTTGAGGGGCACAGGGCTGCAGCCCGGAGAGGAGGAGCT
GCCAGACATTGCCCCACCCCTGGTCACTCCGGATGAGCCCAAAGGTAGCCTTGGTTTCTATGGCAACGAA
GACGAAGACTCCTTCTGCTCCCCTCACTTCTCCTCTCCGACATCGCCCATGCTGGATGAATCAGTCATCA
TCCAGCTGGTGGAGATGGGATTCCCTATGGACGCCTGCCGCAAAGCTGTCTACTACACGGGCAACAGCGG
GGCTGAGGCCGCCATGAACTGGGTCATGTCACACATGGATGATCCAGATTTTGCAAACCCCCTCATCCTG
CCTGGCTCTAGTGGGCCGGGCTCCACAAGCGCAGCAGCCGACCCCCCTCCTGAGGACTGTGTGACCACCA
TTGTCTCCATGGGCTTCTCCCGGGACCAGGCCTTGAAAGCGCTGCGGGCCACGAACAATAGTTTAGAACG
GGCTGTGGACTGGATCTTCAGTCACATTGACGACCTGGATGCTGAAGCTGCCATGGACATCTCAGAGGGC
CGCTCAGCTGCCGACTCCATCTCTGAGTCTGTGCCAGTGGGACCTAAAGTCCGGGATGGTCCTGGAAAGT
ATCAGCTCTTTGCCTTCATTAGTCACATGGGCACCTCTACCATGTGTGGTCACTACGTCTGCCACATCAA
GAAAGAAGGCAGATGGGTGATCTACAATGACCAGAAAGTGTGTGCCTCCGAGAAGCCGCCCAAGGACCTG
GGCTACATCTACTTCTACCAGAGAGTGGCCAGCTAAGCGGCCGCTCGAGCATGCATCTAGAGGGCCCTAT
TCTATAGTGTCACCTAAATGCTAGAGCTCGCTGATCAGCCTCGACTGTGCCTTCTAGTTGCCAGCCATCT
GTTGTTTGCCCCTCCCCCGTGCCTTCCTTGACCCTGGAAGGTGCCACTCCCACTGTCCTTTCCTAATAAA
ATGAGGAAATTGCATCGCATTGTCTGAGTAGGTGTCATTCTATTCTGGGGGGTGGGGTGGGGCAGGACAG
CAAGGGGGAGGATTGGGAAGACAATAGCAGGCATGCTGGGGATGCGGTGGGCTCTATGGCTTCTGAGGCG
GAAAGAACCAGCTGGGGCTCTAGGGGGTATCCCC
[124 nt withheld, positions 3885-4008]
C
[91 nt withheld, positions 4010-4100]
A
[49 nt withheld, positions 4102-4150]
CCTTTGACGTTGGAGTCCACGTTCTTT
[37 nt withheld, positions 4178-4214]
ACCCTATCTCGGTCTATTCTTTTGATTTATAAGGGATTTTGCCGATTTCGGCCTATTGGTTAAAAAATGA
GCTGATTTAACAAAAATTTAACGCGAATTAATTCTGTGGAATGTGTGTCAGTTAGGGTGTGGAAAGTCCC
CAGGCTCCCCAGCAGGCAGAAGTATGCAAAGCATGCATCTCAATTAGTCAGCAACCAGGTGTGGAAAGTC
CCCAGGCTCCCCAGCAGGCAGAAGTATGCAAAGCATGCATCTCAATTAGTCAGCAACCATAGTCACGCCC
CTAACTCCGCCCATCCCGCCCCTAACTCCGCCCAGTTCCGCCCATTCTCCGCCCCATGGCTGACTAATTT
TTTTTTATTTATGCAGAGGCCGAGGCCGCCTCGGCCTCTGAGCTATTCCAGAAGTAGTGAGGAGGCTTTT
TTGGAGGCCTAGGCTTTTGCAAAAAGCTGTTAACAGCTTGGCACTGGCCGTCGTTTTACAACGTCGTGAC
TGGGAAAACCCTGGCGTTACCCAACTTAATCGCCTTGCAGCACATCCCCCTTTCGCCAGCTGGCGTAATA
GCGAAGAGGCCCGCACCGATCGCCCTTCCCAACAGTTGCGCAGCCTGAATGGCGAATGGCGCCTGATGCG
GTATTTTCTCCTTACGCATCTGTGCGGTATTTCACACCGCATA
[142 nt withheld, positions 4888-5029]
C
[141 nt withheld, positions 5031-5171]
CCTTTGACGTTGGAGTCCACGTTCTTT
[37 nt withheld, positions 5199-5235]
ACCCTATCTCGGGCTATTCTTTTGATTTATAAGGGATTTTGCCGATTTCGGCCTATTGGTTAAAAAATGA
GCTGATTTAACAAAAATTTAACGCGAATTTTAACAAAATATTAACGTTTACAATTTTATGGTGCACTCTC
AGTACAATCTGCTCTGATGCCGCATAGTTAAGCCAGCCCCGACACCCGCCAACACCCGCTGACGCGCCCT
GACGGGCTTGTCTGCTCCCGGCATCCGCTTACAGACAAGCTGTGACCGTCTCCGGGAGCTGCATGTGTCA
GAGGTTTTCACCGTCATCACCGAAACGCGCGAGACGAAAGGGCCTCGTGATACGCCTATTTTTATAGGTT
AATGTCATGATAATAATGGTTTCTTAGACGTCAGGTGGCACTTTTCGGGGAAATGTGCGCGGAACCCCTA
TTTTGTTTATTTTTCTAAATACATTCAAATATGTATCCGCTCATGAGACAATAACCCTGATAAATGCTTC
AATAATATTGAAAAAGGAAGAGTATGAGTATTCAACATTTCCGTGTCGCCCTTATTCCCTTTTTTGCGGC
ATTTTGCCTTCCTGTTTTTGCTCACCCAGAAACGCTGGTGAAAGTAAAAGATGCTGAAGATCAGTTGGGT
GCACGAGTGGGTTACATCGAACTGGATCTCAACAGCGGTAAGATCCTTGAGAGTTTTCGCCCCGAAGAAC
GTTTTCCAATGATGAGCACTTTTAAAGTTCTGCTATGTGGCGCGGTATTATCCCGTATTGACGCCGGGCA
AGAGCAACTCGGTCGCCGCATACACTATTCTCAGAATGACTTGGTTGAGTACTCACCAGTCACAGAAAAG
CATCTTACGGATGGCATGACAGTAAGAGAATTATGCAGTGCTGCCATAACCATGAGTGATAACACTGCGG
CCAACTTACTTCTGACAACGATCGGAGGACCGAAGGAGCTAACCGCTTTTTTGCACAACATGGGGGATCA
TGTAACTCGCCTTGATCGTTGGGAACCGGAGCTGAATGAAGCCATACCAAACGACGAGCGTGACACCACG
ATGCCTGTAGCAATGGCAACAACGTTGCGCAAACTATTAACTGGCGAACTACTTACTCTAGCTTCCCGGC
AACAATTAATAGACTGGATGGAGGCGGATAAAGTTGCAGGACCACTTCTGCGCTCGGCCCTTCCGGCTGG
CTGGTTTATTGCTGATAAATCTGGAGCCGGTGAGCGTGGGTCTCGCGGTATCATTGCAGCACTGGGGCCA
GATGGTAAGCCCTCCCGTATCGTAGTTATCTACACGACGGGGAGTCAGGCAACTATGGATGAACGAAATA
GACAGATCGCTGAGATAGGTGCCTCACTGATTAAGCATTGGTAACTGTCAGACCAAGTTTACTCATATAT
ACTTTAGATTGATTTAAAACTTCATTTTTAATTTAAAAGGATCTAGGTGAAGATCCTTTTTGATAATCTC
ATGACCAAAATCCCTTAACGTGAGTTTTCGTTCCACTGAGCGTCAGACCCCGTAGAAAAGATCAAAGGAT
CTTCTTGAGATCCTTTTTTTCTGCGCGTAATCTGCTGCTTGCAAACAAAAAAACCACCGCTACCAGCGGT
GGTTTGTTTGCCGGATCAAGAGCTACCAACTCTTTTTCCGAAGGTAACTGGCTTCAGCAGAGCGCAGATA
CCAAATACTGTTCTTCTAGTGTAGCCGTAGTTAGGCCACCACTTCAAGAACTCTGTAGCACCGCCTACAT
ACCTCGCTCTGCTAATCCTGTTACCAGTGGCTGCTGCCAGTGGCGATAAGTCGTGTCTTACCGGGTTGGA
CTCAAGACGATAGTTACCGGATAAGGCGCAGCGGTCGGGCTGAACGGGGGGTTCGTGCACACAGCCCAGC
TTGGAGCGAACGACCTACACCGAACTGAGATACCTACAGCGTGAGCTATGAGAAAGCGCCACGCTTCCCG
AAGGGAGAAAGGCGGACAGGTATCCGGTAAGCGGCAGGGTCGGAACAGGAGAGCGCACGAGGGAGCTTCC
AGGGGGAAACGCCTGGTATCTTTATAGTCCTGTCGGGTTTCGCCACCTCTGACTTGAGCGTCGATTTTTG
TGATGCTCGTCAGGGGGGCGGAGCCTATGGAAAAACGCCAGCAACGCGGCCTTTTTACGGTTCCTGGCCT
TTTGCTGGCCTTTTGCTCACATGTCTTCCTGCGTATCCNNGATTCTGTGGATACCGTATTACCGCCTTTG
AGTGAGCTGATACCGCTCGCCGCAGCCGAACGACCGAGCGCAGCGAGTCAGTGAGCGAGGAAGCGGAAGA
GCGCCCAATACGCAAACCGCCTCTCCCCGCGCGTTGGCCGATTCATTAATGCAGCTGGCACGACAGGTTT
CCCGACTGGAAAGCGGGCAGTGAGCGCAACGCAATTAATGTGAGTTAGCTCACTCATTAGGCACCCCAGG
CTTTACACTTTATGCTTCCGGCTCGTATGTTGTGTGGAATTGTGAGCGGATAACAATTTCACACAGGAAA
CAGCTATGACATGATTACGAATTAA
