>Addgene plasmid #61742 | pRK5-FLAG-USP5 | addgene partial sequence | sequence record 103686 | pMT2-F 5'-TTGCCTTTCTCTCCACAGGT-3'
AGCTTGCCGCCATGGACTACAAGGACGACGATGACAAGGGGTCGACAATGGCGGAGCTGAGTGAGGAGGC
GCTGCTGTCAGTATTACCGACGATCCGGGTCCCTAAGGCTGGAGACCGGGTCCACAAAGACGAGTGCGCC
TTCTCCTTCGACACGCCGGAGTCTGAGGGGGGCCTCTACATCTGTATGAACACGTTTCTGGGCTTTGGGA
AACAGTATGTGGAGAGACATTTCAATAAGACCGGCCAGCGAGTCTACTTGCACCTCCGGCGGACCCGGCG
CCCGAAAGAGGAGGACCCTGCTACAGGCACTGGAGACCCACCCCGGAAGAAGCCCACGCGGCTGGCTATT
GGTGTTGAAGGCGGGTTTGACCTTAGCGAGGAGAAGTTTGAATTAGACGAGGATGTGAAGATTGTCATTT
TGCCAGATTACCTGGAGATTGCCCGGGATGGACTGGGGGGACTGCCTGACATTGTCAGAGATCGGGTGAC
CAGTGCAGTGGAGGCCCTACTGTCGGCCGACTCAGCCTCCCGCAAGCAGGAGGTGCAGGCATGGGATGGG
GAAGTACGGCAGGTGTCTAAGCATGCCTTCAGCCTCAAGCAGTTGGACAACCCTGCTCGAATCCCTCCCT
GTGGCTGGAAGTGCTCCAAGTGTGACATGAGAGAGAACCTGTGGCTCAACCTGACTGATGGCTCCATCCT
CTGTGGGCGACGCTACTTCGATGGCAGTGGGGGCAACAACCACGCTGTGGAGCACTACCGAGAGACAGGC
TACCCGTTAGCTGTCAAGCTGGGCACCATCACCCCTGATGGAGCTGACGTGTACTCATATGATGAGGATG
ACATGGTCCTGGACCC
