>Addgene plasmid #61742 | pRK5-FLAG-USP5 | addgene partial sequence | sequence record 103849 | BGH-rev 5'-TAGAAGGCACAGTCGAGG-3'
ATAGGGCCCTCTAGATGCATGCTCGAGCGGCCGCTTAGCTGGCCACTCTCTGGTAGAAGTAGATGTAGCC
CAGGTCCTTGGGCGGCTTCTCGGAGGCACACACTTTCTGGTCATTGTAGATCACCCATCTGCCTTCTTTC
TTGATGTGGCAGACGTAGTGACCACACATGGTAGAGGTGCCCATGTGACTAATGAAGGCAAAGAGCTGAT
ACTTTCCAGGACCATCCCGGACTTTAGGTCCCACTGGCACAGACTCAGAGATGGAGTCGGCAGCTGAGCG
GCCCTCTGAGATGTCCATGGCAGCTTCAGCATCCAGGTCGTCAATGTGACTGAAGATCCAGTCCACAGCC
CGTTCTAAACTATTGTTCGTGGCCCGCAGCGCTTTCAAGGCCTGGTCCCGGGAGAAGCCCATGGAGACAA
TGGTGGTCACACAGTCCTCAGGAGGGGGGTCGGCTGCTGCGCTTGTGGAGCCCGGCCCACTAGAGCCAGG
CAGGATGAGGGGGTTTGCAAAATCTGGATCATCCATGTGTGACATGACCCAGTTCATGGCGGCCTCAGCC
CCGCTGTTGCCCGTGTAGTAGACAGCTTTGCGGCAGGCGTCCATAGGGAATCCCATCTCCACCAGCTGGA
TGATGACTGATTCATCCAGCATGGGCGATGTCGGAGAGGAGAAGTGAGGGGAGCAGAAGGAGTCTTCGTC
TTCGTTGCCATAGAAACCAAGGCTACCTTTGGGCTCATCCGGAGTGACCAGGGGTGGGGCAATGTCTGGC
AGCTCCTCCTCTCCGGGCTGCAGCCCTGTGCCC
